>Addgene plasmid #77588 | CDKL2 gRNA (BRDN0001148165) | addgene full sequence | sequence record 188054 | Addgene Assembled Sequence
CCCGGGTGCAAAGATGGATAAAGTTTTAAACAGAGAGGAATCTTTGCAGCTAATGGACCTTCTAGGTCTT
GAAAGGAGTGGGAATTGGCTCCGGTGCCCGTCAGTGGGCAGAGCGCACATCGCCCACAGTCCCCGAGAAG
TTGGGGGGAGGGGTCGGCAATTGATCCGGTGCCTAGAGAAGGTGGCGCGGGGTAAACTGGGAAAGTGATG
TCGTGTACTGGCTCCGCCTTTTTCCCGAGGGTGGGGGAGAACCGTATATAAGTGCAGTAGTCGCCGTGAA
CGTTCTTTTTCGCAACGGGTTTGCCGCCAGAACACAGGTAAGTGCCGTGTGTGGTTCCCGCGGGCCTGGC
CTCTTTACGGGTTATGGCCCTTGCGTGCCTTGAATTACTTCCACCTGGCTGCAGTACGTGATTCTTGATC
CCGAGCTTCGGGTTGGAAGTGGGTGGGAGAGTTCGAGGCCTTGCGCTTAAGGAGCCCCTTCGCCTCGTGC
TTGAGTTGAGGCCTGGCCTGGGCGCTGGGGCCGCCGCGTGCGAATCTGGTGGCACCTTCGCGCCTGTCTC
GCTGCTTTCGATAAGTCTCTAGCCATTTAAAATTTTTGATGACCTGCTGCGACGCTTTTTTTCTGGCAAG
ATAGTCTTGTAAATGCGGGCCAAGATCTGCACACTGGTATTTCGGTTTTTGGGGCCGCGGGCGGCGACGG
GGCCCGTGCGTCCCAGCGCACATGTTCGGCGAGGCGGGGCCTGCGAGCGCGGCCACCGAGAATCGGACGG
GGGTAGTCTCAAGCTGGCCGGCCTGCTCTGGTGCCTGGCCTCGCGCCGCCGTGTATCGCCCCGCCCTGGG
CGGCAAGGCTGGCCCGGTCGGCACCAGTTGCGTGAGCGGAAAGATGGCCGCTTCCCGGCCCTGCTGCAGG
GAGCTCAAAATGGAGGACGCGGCGCTCGGGAGAGCGGGCGGGTGAGTCACCCACACAAAGGAAAAGGGCC
TTTCCGTCCTCAGCCGTCGCTTCATGTGACTCCACGGAGTACCGGGCGCCGTCCAGGCACCTCGATTAGT
TCTCGAGCTTTTGGAGTACGTCGTCTTTAGGTTGGGGGGAGGGGTTTTATGCGATGGAGTTTCCCCACAC
TGAGTGGGTGGAGACTGAAGTTAGGCCAGCTTGGCACTTGATGTAATTCTCCTTGGAATTTGCCCTTTTT
GAGTTTGGATCTTGGTTCATTCTCAAGCCTCAGACAGTGGTTCAAAGTTTTTTTCTTCCATTTCAGGTGT
CGTGACGTACGGCCACCATGACCGAGTACAAGCCCACGGTGCGCCTCGCCACCCGCGACGACGTCCCCAG
GGCCGTACGCACCCTCGCCGCCGCGTTCGCCGACTACCCCGCCACGCGCCACACCGTCGATCCGGACCGC
CACATCGAGCGGGTCACCGAGCTGCAAGAACTCTTCCTCACGCGCGTCGGGCTCGACATCGGCAAGGTGT
GGGTCGCGGACGACGGCGCCGCCGTGGCGGTCTGGACCACGCCGGAGAGCGTCGAAGCGGGGGCGGTGTT
CGCCGAGATCGGCCCGCGCATGGCCGAGTTGAGCGGTTCCCGGCTGGCCGCGCAGCAACAGATGGAAGGC
CTCCTGGCGCCGCACCGGCCCAAGGAGCCCGCGTGGTTCCTGGCCACCGTCGGAGTCTCGCCCGACCACC
AGGGCAAGGGTCTGGGCAGCGCCGTCGTGCTCCCCGGAGTGGAGGCGGCCGAGCGCGCCGGGGTGCCCGC
CTTCCTGGAGACCTCCGCGCCCCGCAACCTCCCCTTCTACGAGCGGCTCGGCTTCACCGTCACCGCCGAC
GTCGAGGTGCCCGAAGGACCGCGCACCTGGTGCATGACCCGCAAGCCCGGTGCCTGAACGCGTTAAGTCG
ACAATCAACCTCTGGATTACAAAATTTGTGAAAGATTGACTGGTATTCTTAACTATGTTGCTCCTTTTAC
GCTATGTGGATACGCTGCTTTAATGCCTTTGTATCATGCTATTGCTTCCCGTATGGCTTTCATTTTCTCC
TCCTTGTATAAATCCTGGTTGCTGTCTCTTTATGAGGAGTTGTGGCCCGTTGTCAGGCAACGTGGCGTGG
TGTGCACTGTGTTTGCTGACGCAACCCCCACTGGTTGGGGCATTGCCACCACCTGTCAGCTCCTTTCCGG
GACTTTCGCTTTCCCCCTCCCTATTGCCACGGCGGAACTCATCGCCGCCTGCCTTGCCCGCTGCTGGACA
GGGGCTCGGCTGTTGGGCACTGACAATTCCGTGGTGTTGTCGGGGAAATCATCGTCCTTTCCTTGGCTGC
TCGCCTGTGTTGCCACCTGGATTCTGCGCGGGACGTCCTTCTGCTACGTCCCTTCGGCCCTCAATCCAGC
GGACCTTCCTTCCCGCGGCCTGCTGCCGGCTCTGCGGCCTCTTCCGCGTCTTCGCCTTCGCCCTCAGACG
AGTCGGATCTCCCTTTGGGCCGCCTCCCCGCGTCGACTTTAAGACCAATGACTTACAAGGCAGCTGTAGA
TCTTAGCCACTTTTTAAAAGAAAAGGGGGGACTGGAAGGGCTAATTCACTCCCAACGAAGACAAGATCTG
CTTTTTGCTTGTACTGGGTCTCTCTGGTTAGACCAGATCTGAGCCTGGGAGCTCTCTGGCTAACTAGGGA
ACCCACTGCTTAAGCCTCAATAAAGCTTGCCTTGAGTGCTTCAAGTAGTGTGTGCCCGTCTGTTGTGTGA
CTCTGGTAACTAGAGATCCCTCAGACCCTTTTAGTCAGTGTGGAAAATCTCTAGCAGTACGTATAGTAGT
TCATGTCATCTTATTATTCAGTATTTATAACTTGCAAAGAAATGAATATCAGAGAGTGAGAGGAACTTGT
TTATTGCAGCTTATAATGGTTACAAATAAAGCAATAGCATCACAAATTTCACAAATAAAGCATTTTTTTC
ACTGCATTCTAGTTGTGGTTTGTCCAAACTCATCAATGTATCTTATCATGTCTGGCTCTAGCTATCCCGC
CCCTAACTCCGCCCATCCCGCCCCTAACTCCGCCCAGTTCCGCCCATTCTCCGCCCCATGGCTGACTAAT
TTTTTTTATTTATGCAGAGGCCGAGGCCGCCTCGGCCTCTGAGCTATTCCAGAAGTAGTGAGGAGGCTTT
TTTGGAGGCCTAGGGACGTACCCAATTCGCCCTATAGTGAGTCGTATTACGCGCGCTCACTGGCCGTCGT
TTTACAACGTCGTGACTGGGAAAACCCTGGCGTTACCCAACTTAATCGCCTTGCAGCACATCCCCCTTTC
GCCAGCTGGCGTAATAGCGAAGAGGCCCGCACCGATCGCCCTTCCCAACAGTTGCGCAGCCTGAATGGCG
AATGGG
[124 nt withheld, positions 3367-3490]
C
[91 nt withheld, positions 3492-3582]
A
[49 nt withheld, positions 3584-3632]
CCTTTGACGTTGGAGTCCACGTTCTTT
[37 nt withheld, positions 3660-3696]
ACCCTATCTCGGTCTATTCTTTTGATTTATAAGGGATTTTGCCGATTTCGGCCTATTGGTTAAAAAATGA
GCTGATTTAACAAAAATTTAACGCGAATTTTAACAAAATATTAACGCTTACAATTTAGGTGGCACTTTTC
GGGGAAATGTGCGCGGAACCCCTATTTGTTTATTTTTCTAAATACATTCAAATATGTATCCGCTCATGAG
ACAATAACCCTGATAAATGCTTCAATAATATTGAAAAAGGAAGAGTATGAGTATTCAACATTTCCGTGTC
GCCCTTATTCCCTTTTTTGCGGCATTTTGCCTTCCTGTTTTTGCTCACCCAGAAACGCTGGTGAAAGTAA
AAGATGCTGAAGATCAGTTGGGTGCACGAGTGGGTTACATCGAACTGGATCTCAACAGCGGTAAGATCCT
TGAGAGTTTTCGCCCCGAAGAACGTTTTCCAATGATGAGCACTTTTAAAGTTCTGCTATGTGGCGCGGTA
TTATCCCGTATTGACGCCGGGCAAGAGCAACTCGGTCGCCGCATACACTATTCTCAGAATGACTTGGTTG
AGTACTCACCAGTCACAGAAAAGCATCTTACGGATGGCATGACAGTAAGAGAATTATGCAGTGCTGCCAT
AACCATGAGTGATAACACTGCGGCCAACTTACTTCTGACAACGATCGGAGGACCGAAGGAGCTAACCGCT
TTTTTGCACAACATGGGGGATCATGTAACTCGCCTTGATCGTTGGGAACCGGAGCTGAATGAAGCCATAC
CAAACGACGAGCGTGACACCACGATGCCTGTAGCAATGGCAACAACGTTGCGCAAACTATTAACTGGCGA
ACTACTTACTCTAGCTTCCCGGCAACAATTAATAGACTGGATGGAGGCGGATAAAGTTGCAGGACCACTT
CTGCGCTCGGCCCTTCCGGCTGGCTGGTTTATTGCTGATAAATCTGGAGCCGGTGAGCGTGGGTCTCGCG
GTATCATTGCAGCACTGGGGCCAGATGGTAAGCCCTCCCGTATCGTAGTTATCTACACGACGGGGAGTCA
GGCAACTATGGATGAACGAAATAGACAGATCGCTGAGATAGGTGCCTCACTGATTAAGCATTGGTAACTG
TCAGACCAAGTTTACTCATATATACTTTAGATTGATTTAAAACTTCATTTTTAATTTAAAAGGATCTAGG
TGAAGATCCTTTTTGATAATCTCATGACCAAAATCCCTTAACGTGAGTTTTCGTTCCACTGAGCGTCAGA
CCCCGTAGAAAAGATCAAAGGATCTTCTTGAGATCCTTTTTTTCTGCGCGTAATCTGCTGCTTGCAAACA
AAAAAACCACCGCTACCAGCGGTGGTTTGTTTGCCGGATCAAGAGCTACCAACTCTTTTTCCGAAGGTAA
CTGGCTTCAGCAGAGCGCAGATACCAAATACTGTTCTTCTAGTGTAGCCGTAGTTAGGCCACCACTTCAA
GAACTCTGTAGCACCGCCTACATACCTCGCTCTGCTAATCCTGTTACCAGTGGCTGCTGCCAGTGGCGAT
AAGTCGTGTCTTACCGGGTTGGACTCAAGACGATAGTTACCGGATAAGGCGCAGCGGTCGGGCTGAACGG
GGGGTTCGTGCACACAGCCCAGCTTGGAGCGAACGACCTACACCGAACTGAGATACCTACAGCGTGAGCT
ATGAGAAAGCGCCACGCTTCCCGAAGGGAGAAAGGCGGACAGGTATCCGGTAAGCGGCAGGGTCGGAACA
GGAGAGCGCACGAGGGAGCTTCCAGGGGGAAACGCCTGGTATCTTTATAGTCCTGTCGGGTTTCGCCACC
TCTGACTTGAGCGTCGATTTTTGTGATGCTCGTCAGGGGGGCGGAGCCTATGGAAAAACGCCAGCAACGC
GGCCTTTTTACGGTTCCTGGCCTTTTGCTGGCCTTTTGCTCACATGTTCTTTCCTGCGTTATCCCCTGAT
TCTGTGGATAACCGTATTACCGCCTTTGAGTGAGCTGATACCGCTCGCCGCAGCCGAACGACCGAGCGCA
GCGAGTCAGTGAGCGAGGAAGCGGAAGAGCGCCCAATACGCAAACCGCCTCTCCCCGCGCGTTGGCCGAT
TCATTAATGCAGCTGGCACGACAGGTTTCCCGACTGGAAAGCGGGCAGTGAGCGCAACGCAATTAATGTG
AGTTAGCTCACTCATTAGGCACCCCAGGCTTTACACTTTATGCTTCCGGCTCGTATGTTGTGTGGAATTG
TGAGCGGATAACAATTTCACACAGGAAACAGCTATGACCATGATTACGCCAAGCGCGCAATTAACCCTCA
CTAAAGGGAACAAAAGCTGGAGCTGCAAGCTTAATGTAGTCTTATGCAATACTCTTGTAGTCTTGCAACA
TGGTAACGATGAGTTAGCAACATGCCTTACAAGGAGAGAAAAAGCACCGTGCATGCCGATTGGTGGAAGT
AAGGTGGTACGATCGTGCCTTATTAGGAAGGCAACAGACGGGTCTGACATGGATTGGACGAACCACTGAA
TTGCCGCATTGCAGAGATATTGTATTTAAGTGCCTAGCTCGATACATAAACGGGTCTCTCTGGTTAGACC
AGATCTGAGCCTGGGAGCTCTCTGGCTAACTAGGGAACCCACTGCTTAAGCCTCAATAAAGCTTGCCTTG
AGTGCTTCAAGTAGTGTGTGCCCGTCTGTTGTGTGACTCTGGTAACTAGAGATCCCTCAGACCCTTTTAG
TCAGTGTGGAAAATCTCTAGCAGTGGCGCCCGAACAGGGACTTGAAAGCGAAAGGGAAACCAGAGGAGCT
CTCTCGACGCAGGACTCGGCTTGCTGAAGCGCGCACGGCAAGAGGCGAGGGGCGGCGACTGGTGAGTACG
CCAAAAATTTTGACTAGCGGAGGCTAGAAGGAGAGAGATGGGTGCGAGAGCGTCAGTATTAAGCGGGGGA
GAATTAGATCGCGATGGGAAAAAATTCGGTTAAGGCCAGGGGGAAAGAAAAAATATAAATTAAAACATAT
AGTATGGGCAAGCAGGGAGCTAGAACGATTCGCAGTTAATCCTGGCCTGTTAGAAACATCAGAAGGCTGT
AGACAAATACTGGGACAGCTACAACCATCCCTTCAGACAGGATCAGAAGAACTTAGATCATTATATAATA
CAGTAGCAACCCTCTATTGTGTGCATCAAAGGATAGAGATAAAAGACACCAAGGAAGCTTTAGACAAGAT
AGAGGAAGAGCAAAACAAAAGTAAGACCACCGCACAGCAAGCGGCCGCTGATCTTCAGACCTGGAGGAGG
AGATATGAGGGACAATTGGAGAAGTGAATTATATAAATATAAAGTAGTAAAAATTGAACCATTAGGAGTA
GCACCCACCAAGGCAAAGAGAAGAGTGGTGCAGAGAGAAAAAAGAGCAGTGGGAATAGGAGCTTTGTTCC
TTGGGTTCTTGGGAGCAGCAGGAAGCACTATGGGCGCAGCGTCAATGACGCTGACGGTACAGGCCAGACA
ATTATTGTCTGGTATAGTGCAGCAGCAGAACAATTTGCTGAGGGCTATTGAGGCGCAACAGCATCTGTTG
CAACTCACAGTCTGGGGCATCAAGCAGCTCCAGGCAAGAATCCTGGCTGTGGAAAGATACCTAAAGGATC
AACAGCTCCTGGGGATTTGGGGTTGCTCTGGAAAACTCATTTGCACCACTGCTGTGCCTTGGAATGCTAG
TTGGAGTAATAAATCTCTGGAACAGATTTGGAATCACACGACCTGGATGGAGTGGGACAGAGAAATTAAC
AATTACACAAGCTTAATACACTCCTTAATTGAAGAATCGCAAAACCAGCAAGAAAAGAATGAACAAGAAT
TATTGGAATTAGATAAATGGGCAAGTTTGTGGAATTGGTTTAACATAACAAATTGGCTGTGGTATATAAA
ATTATTCATAATGATAGTAGGAGGCTTGGTAGGTTTAAGAATAGTTTTTGCTGTACTTTCTATAGTGAAT
AGAGTTAGGCAGGGATATTCACCATTATCGTTTCAGACCCACCTCCCAACCCCGAGGGGACCCAGAGAGG
GCCTATTTCCCATGATTCCTTCATATTTGCATATACGATACAAGGCTGTTAGAGAGATAATTAGAATTAA
TTTGACTGTAAACACAAAGATATTAGTACAAAATACGTGACGTAGAAAGTAATAATTTCTTGGGTAGTTT
GCAGTTTTAAAATTATGTTTTAAAATGGACTATCATATGCTTACCGTAACTTGAAAGTATTTCGATTTCT
TGGCTTTATATATCTTGTGGAAAGGACGAAACACCGAGTGGTGATAGATTTAGCAAGTTTTAGAGCTAGA
AATAGCAAGTTAAAATAAGGCTAGTCCGTTATCAACTTGAAAAAGTGGCACCGAGTCGGTGCTTTTTTAA
GCTTGGCGTAACTAGATCTTGAGACAAATGGCAGTATTCATCCACAATTTTAAAAGAAAAGGGGGGATTG
GGGGGTACAGTGCAGGGGAAAGAATAGTAGACATAATAGCAACAGACATACAAACTAAAGAATTACAAAA
ACAAATTACAAAAATTCAAAATTTTCGGGTTTATTACAGGGACAGCAGAGATCCACTTTGGCGCCGGCTC
GAGGGGG
Features (pLannotate 1.2.2; 29 found; start..end, strand, type, name):
     14..80      +  CDS            small t antigen (fragment): SV40 (simian virus 40) small t antigen
    106..317     +  promoter       EF-1α core promoter: core promoter for human elongation factor EF-1α
    318..1256    +  intron         EF-1α intron A: intron upstream of the start codon of human EF-1α
   1278..1877    +  CDS            PuroR (fragment): puromycin N-acetyltransferase; pac from Streptomyces; confers resistance to puromycin
   1893..2481    +  misc_feature   WPRE: woodchuck hepatitis virus posttranscriptional regulatory element
   2532..2551    +  misc_feature   cPPT/CTS (fragment): central polypurine tract and central termination sequence of HIV-1
   2553..2786    +  LTR            3' LTR (ΔU3): self-inactivating 3' long terminal repeat (LTR) from HIV-1
   2864..2985    +  polyA_signal   SV40 poly(A) signal: SV40 polyadenylation signal
   3025..3160    +  rep_origin     SV40 ori: SV40 origin of replication
   3181..3199    -  promoter       T7 promoter: promoter for bacteriophage T7 RNA polymerase
   3207..3362    +  CDS            lacZα (fragment): LacZα fragment of β-galactosidase; lacZ fragment
   3367..3795    +  rep_origin     f1 ori (sequence partly withheld): f1 bacteriophage origin of replication; arrow indicates direction of (+) strand synthesis
   3848..3952    +  promoter       AmpR promoter: bla
   3953..4813    +  CDS            AmpR: β-lactamase; bla; confers resistance to ampicillin, carbenicillin, and related antibiotics
   4984..5572    +  rep_origin     ori: high-copy-number ColE1/pMB1/pBR322/pUC origin of replication
   5755..5847    +  CDS            lacI (fragment): lac repressor; lacI; The lac repressor binds to the lac operator to inhibit transcription in E. coli. This inhibition can be relieved by adding lactose or isopropyl-β-D-thiogalactopyranoside (IPTG).
   5860..5881    +  protein_bind   CAP binding site: CAP binding activates transcription in the presence of cAMP. E. coli catabolite activator protein
   5896..5926    +  promoter       lac promoter: promoter for the E. coli lac operon
   5934..5950    +  protein_bind   lac operator: The lac repressor binds to the lac operator to inhibit transcription in E. coli. This inhibition can be relieved by adding lactose or isopropyl-β-D-thiogalactopyranoside (IPTG). lac repressor encoded by lacI
   5995..6013    +  promoter       T3 promoter: promoter for bacteriophage T3 RNA polymerase
   6041..6267    +  promoter       RSV promoter: Rous sarcoma virus enhancer/promoter
   6268..6448    +  LTR            5' LTR (truncated): truncated 5' long terminal repeat (LTR) from HIV-1
   6495..6620    +  misc_feature   HIV-1 Ψ: packaging signal of human immunodeficiency virus type 1
   6604..6967    +  CDS            HIV-1 gag (fragment): gag protein from human immunodeficiency virus 1; gag
   7113..7346    +  misc_feature   RRE: The Rev response element (RRE) of HIV-1 allows for Rev-dependent mRNA export from the nucleus to the cytoplasm.
   7723..7749    +  CDS            Rev (fragment): human immunodeficiency virus 1 (HIV-1) Rev protein; rev; enhances nuclear export of unspliced and incompletely spliced viral mRNAs
   7753..7993    +  promoter       U6 promoter: RNA polymerase III promoter for human U6 snRNA
   8023..8098    +  misc_RNA       gRNA scaffold: guide RNA scaffold for the Streptococcus pyogenes CRISPR/Cas9 system
   8154..8271    +  misc_feature   cPPT/CTS: central polypurine tract and central termination sequence of HIV-1
