[The description below was written by a language model from this plasmid's Addgene catalogue record and pLannotate feature annotations shown in this document.]
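Description:
CDKL2 gRNA (BRDN0001148165) is a third-generation lentiviral guide RNA plasmid built on the lentiGuide-Puro backbone, designed to direct Streptococcus pyogenes Cas9 to the human CDKL2 gene, which encodes a cyclin-dependent kinase-like protein also known as KKIAMRE or P56. It is maintained in E. coli through a high-copy ColE1/pUC-type origin with ampicillin resistance (AmpR). The bacterial backbone also carries an f1 origin, an SV40 origin and poly(A) signal, and remnants of a lac/T7/T3 cloning region.

The transfer cassette begins with an RSV promoter fused to a truncated HIV-1 5' LTR, which makes genomic RNA production Tat-independent. This is followed by the Ψ packaging signal with a partial gag sequence, the Rev response element for nuclear export of the unspliced transcript, and a cPPT/CTS that aids nuclear import. It ends in a self-inactivating ΔU3 3' LTR. Within this unit, a human U6 RNA polymerase III promoter drives the CDKL2-specific spacer joined to the SpCas9 gRNA scaffold. A separate EF-1α core promoter with its intron A expresses puromycin N-acetyltransferase for selection of transduced mammalian cells, and a WPRE boosts transcript stability and expression.

The plasmid contains no Cas9, so it must be paired with a separate Cas9 expression vector or used in cells that already express the nuclease. It belongs to a collection of guides targeting the human kinome, chosen using optimized sgRNA design rules intended to maximise on-target activity and limit off-target cutting. Its typical use is CRISPR knockout of CDKL2 in human cells after packaging into lentiviral particles.
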