Addgene plasmid #77588: CDKL2 gRNA (BRDN0001148165)
Purpose: 3rd generation lentiviral gRNA plasmid targeting human CDKL2
Depositing lab: John Doench & David Root. Depositing organization: Broad Institute. Publication: Optimized sgRNA design to maximize activity and minimize off-target effects of CRISPR-Cas9. Doench JG, Fusi N, Sullender M, Hegde M, Vaimberg EW, Donovan KF, Smith I, Tothova Z, Wilen C, Orchard R, Virgin HW, Listgarten J, Root DE. Nat Biotechnol. 2016 Jan 18. doi: 10.1038/nbt.3437. PubMed 26780180.
Backbone
  Vector backbone: lentiGuide-Puro
  Backbone manufacturer: Zhang Lab (Addgene plasmid # 52963)
  Vector type: Mammalian Expression, Lentiviral, CRISPR
  Selectable markers: Puromycin
Growth in bacteria
  Bacterial resistance: Ampicillin, 100 μg/mL
  Growth temperature: 37°C
  Growth strain: DH5alpha
  Copy number: High Copy
Gene/Insert
  Gene/Insert name: CDKL2 (alt names: CDKL2; NM_003948.3)
  gRNA/shRNA sequence: AGTGGTGATAGATTTAGCAA
  Species: H. sapiens (human)
  Entrez Gene: CDKL2 (a.k.a. KKIAMRE, P56)
  Promoter: hU6
  Cloning method: Unknown
  Sequencing primers: 5′ U6-F; 3′ pS2-R
Terms and licenses: Academic/Nonprofit Terms; Industry Terms: Not Available to Industry
Depositor comments: The gRNA was designed to target the following Genbank reference sequence(s): NM_003948.3. Note that this plasmid does NOT contain Cas9. It should be used in conjunction with lentiCas9-Blast (Addgene #52962) or otherwise with cell lines already expressing Cas9. Browse the full kinome gRNA library at http://www.addgene.org/pooled-library/broadgpp-human-kinome/ or visit http://www.broadinstitute.org/rnai/public/ for detailed protocols and information.
How to cite: CDKL2 gRNA (BRDN0001148165) was a gift from John Doench & David Root (Addgene plasmid # 77588 ; http://n2t.net/addgene:77588 ; RRID:Addgene_77588)
