>Addgene plasmid #77588 | CDKL2 gRNA (BRDN0001148165) | depositor partial sequence | sequence record 145048 | Target Sequence
AGTGGTGATAGATTTAGCAA
