>Addgene plasmid #77588 | CDKL2 gRNA (BRDN0001148165) | addgene partial sequence | sequence record 188053 | hU6-F
AGAAAGTAATAATTTCTTGGGTAGTTTGCAGTTTTAAAATTATGTTTTAAAATGGACTATCATATGCTTA
CCGTAACTTGAAAGTATTTCGATTTCTTGGCTTTATATATCTTGTGGAAAGGACGAAACACCGAGTGGTG
ATAGATTTAGCAAGTTTTAGAGCTAGAAATAGCAAGTTAAAATAAGGCTAGTCCGTTATCAACTTGAAAA
AGTGGCACCGAGTCGGTGCTTTTTTAAGCTTGGCGTAACTAGATCTTGAGACAAATGGCAGTATTCATCC
ACAATTTTAAAAGAAAAGGGGGGATTGGGGGGTACAGTGCAGGGGAAAGAATAGTAGACATAATAGCAAC
AGACATACAAACTAAAGAATTACAAAAACAAATTACAAAAATTCAAAATTTTCGGGTTTATTACAGGGAC
AGCAGAGATCCACTTTGGCGCCGGCTCGAGGGGGCCCGGGTGCAAAGATGGATAAAGTTTTAAACAGAGA
GGAATCTTTGCAGCTAATGGACCTTCTAGGTCTTGAAAGGAGTGGGAATTGGCTCCGGTGCCCGTCAGTG
GGCAGAGCGC
